>Addgene plasmid #244797 | CL20_mEGFP_Vidr_030 | addgene full sequence | sequence record 488259 | Addgene NGS Result
TTGAGATCCTTTTTTTCTGCGCGTAATCTGCTGCTTGCAAACAAAAAAACCACCGCTACCAGCGGTGGTT
TGTTTGCCGGATCAAGAGCTACCAACTCTTTTTCCGAAGGTAACTGGCTTCAGCAGAGCGCAGATACCAA
ATACTGTTCTTCTAGTGTAGCCGTAGTTAGGCCACCACTTCAAGAACTCTGTAGCACCGCCTACATACCT
CGCTCTGCTAATCCTGTTACCAGTGGCTGCTGCCAGTGGCGATAAGTCGTGTCTTACCGGGTTGGACTCA
AGACGATAGTTACCGGATAAGGCGCAGCGGTCGGGCTGAACGGGGGGTTCGTGCACACAGCCCAGCTTGG
AGCGAACGACCTACACCGAACTGAGATACCTACAGCGTGAGCTATGAGAAAGCGCCACGCTTCCCGAAGG
GAGAAAGGCGGACAGGTATCCGGTAAGCGGCAGGGTCGGAACAGGAGAGCGCACGAGGGAGCTTCCAGGG
GGAAACGCCTGGTATCTTTATAGTCCTGTCGGGTTTCGCCACCTCTGACTTGAGCGTCGATTTTTGTGAT
GCTCGTCAGGGGGGCGGAGCCTATGGAAAAACGCCAGCAACGCGGCCTTTTTACGGTTCCTGGCCTTTTG
CTGGCCTTTTGCTCACATGTTCTTTCCTGCGTTATCCCCTGATTCTGTGGATAACCGTATTACCGCCTTT
GAGTGAGCTGATACCGCTCGCCGCAGCCGAACGACCGAGCGCAGCGAGTCAGTGAGCGAGGAAGCGGAAG
AGCGCCCAATACGCAAACCGCCTCTCCCCGCGCGTTGGCCGATTCATTAATGCAGCGGATCCAGACATGA
TAAGATACATTGATGAGTTTGGACAAACCACAACTAGAATGCAGTGAAAAAAATGCTTTATTTGTGAAAT
TTGTGATGCTATTGCTTTATTTGTAACCATTATAAGCTGCAATAAACAAGTTAGCTTTTTGCAAAAGCCT
AGGCCTCCAAAAAAGCCTCCTCACTACTTCTGGAATAGCTCAGAGGCCGAGGCGGCCTCGGCCTCTGCAT
AAATAAAAAAAATTAGTCAGCCATGGGGCGGAGAATGGGCGGAACTGGGCGGAGTTAGGGGCGGGATGGG
CGGAGTTAGGGGCGGGACTATGGTTGCTGACTAATTGAGATGCGGATCCGCTGGCACGACAGGTTTCCCG
ACTGGAAAGCGGGCAGTGAGCGCAACGCAATTAATGTGAGTTAGCTCACTCATTAGGCACCCCAGGCTTT
ACACTTTATGCTTCCGGCTCGTATGTTGTGTGGAATTGTGAGCGGATAACAATTTCACACAGGAAACAGC
TATGACCATGATTACGCCAAGCTTGGGCTGCAGGTCGAGGGATCTCCATAAGAGAAGAGGGACAGCTATG
ACTGGGAGTAGTCAGGAGAGGAGGAAAAATCTGGCTAGTAAAACATGTAAGGAAAATTTTAGGGATGTTA
AAGAAAAAAATAACACAAAACAAAATATAAAAAAAATCTAACCTCAAGTCAAGGCTTTTCTATGGAATAA
GGAATGGACAGCAGGGGGCTGTTTCATATACTGATGACCTCTTTATAGCCAACCTTTGTTCATGGCAGCC
AGCATATGGGCATATGTTGCCAAACTCTAAACCAAATACTCATTCTGATGTTTTAAATGATTTGCCCTCC
CATATGTCCTTCCGAGTGAGAGACACAAAAAATTCCAACACACTATTGCAATGAAAATAAATTTCCTTTA
TTAGCCAGAAGTCAGATGCTCAAGGGGCTTCATGATGTCCCCATAATTTTTGGCAGAGGGAAAAAGATCT
GCTAGCTCGAGCAGCTGAAGCTTTATTGAGGCTTAAGCAGTGGGTTCCCTAGTTAGCCAGAGAGCTCCCA
GGCTCAGATCTGGTCTAACCAGAGAGACCCAGTACAGGCAAAAAGCAGATCTTGTCTTCTTTGGGAGTGA
ATTAGCCCTTCCAGTCCCCCCTTTTCTTTTAAAAAGTGGCTAAGATCTACAGCTGCCTTGTAAGTCATTG
GTCTTAAAGGTACCGTAATCTTATCTAGAACCGGTTCAAATGTCCTTCATTGTAAGGCGACGACGCTGCT
TCAATACAGGCTGTGTAGCTTCAACGGAACCCGGCGGAAAAGTGATGTCACGACGGATCATTGGGGGCTG
GACAGGAGCCGGCGCAATGTGGGATGCAGGAACAGGAGGTCCAGCCTTCTGCATTTTCATACCAGAATGT
AAAAACGGGCTCTTAGACGGTGATGTGCGGTTCTCCATAGGGCGAGGAAGAGGAGCGGGGCTACTCACCT
GTGGGATATGGTTCTGCATGCTGGGTGGTGGCTGATAATTAGAAGGGGGAGGGCGTGTCATAGGCGGGAC
CGGCGCTGACGGTCCATAAGGTGGTTGACGTGTCCCATGACTAGGCCAGGAACCCTCATGATTTGCGCGT
TGGTCGGTATGCAGCATTTCGTCTGTGCGATTCACACCGTGATATGCTGGTCCCTGGGGTGCTGATCCCG
TGGACTGGCGGTTGGCATAATTATAGGTCATATCGTTGCGCCCTTGCCACATGGTGCCCTGTTGGGCTAC
TTCCGCGGACGCTTGAATTGGCCCGCCCATCATTTGGGGTGGCATATTTTGTTGTGCGTTCGTGCCTGGT
GGTGCTGACACACGATCGCGCCCGAATTGAAAGGGAAACTGGTTCTGCGGTCCGCCGGCCGGGCGACGTT
CGGTGGCTGCAGTGGCCGTCGCAGGGTATGCGTTACCATACTGGTTGTAAACATCCTGCTGAGGACTTGG
TTGGGCCGCTTGTTGTTGGGAGGCGGGCTGAGGCTGAGCAGGGGGCAGCTGTTGTTGCTGCGGTTGTCCT
TGGCCGGTAGAATAAGGTACACTGTACATTTCGCCTTCATGACGTTTAGCAGGTGGGCCATAAGTGCCAT
CCATTGGACGTTTGTAGTTTTGTTGTTGTTGTTGGTACATAGTGGTTTGCTGGCTCGGAAAAGGGCTTCC
AGATGGTGTTCCCTGGGTTGAGAACTGATTTCCATAGGAATCATGACGTTGTTGTTGCTGCTGCTGCTGT
TGTGGTGGGTAACGACTGGGAGAATACATGCCGGAATCTGGATTAGAGGGCATAAGATTGGGCTGAGGAG
CTCCAGTAGACATGTTTCCTTCGGGTCCGATACCTGGTTCTGTGCGGACACGATCATAGGGACCCCCGTA
AGGGTAGTGTTGGCGGGGCCCCATGGCAACATTTCCAAGGCCGGGGCCGGCAGCACGGGAATACGGGTCT
CCCATACCCCCATTGGGTCCTTGCCCCGAACTCATGAAAGGGTCGCTACCTGGCGCTTTGCGCATCGAAC
CGTATGGATCTTTGTTCGGTTCATACGACATGCGACCCATCATGTCCGAAGTATTCATGGATGGTTGATA
TCCCGGGTTTGGGGTCATCGAATTACGCTTTTGAAACGTGCTATCACTACCATCGTTAAACGCGTCTTGA
ATGCCTACTGAATTGCTACGGCTCATACCGGGCAACGGCGGGATCTGTGAGTGGGGGGTTGACGCAGGCG
TTGGAGGCTTCAGGTCGCCCCCTTCCGCCATTGACGAACTAGTGGACTGGGGGGTTTGAGGCCCTTGCAT
TGAACCGCTACCGGCAGGGGACGGGGGCTGAATTTTTGGCTGTGATTTCTTAGAGTCGGCAGCGGCAAAG
ATGTCGGGAGGCGGATCTTCTCCCCGGGAAGCGGCCGCACTTCCCCCGGAGCCTCCGCTTCCGCCCTTGT
ACAGCTCGTCCATGCCGAGAGTGATCCCGGCGGCGGTCACGAACTCCAGCAGGACCATGTGATCGCGCTT
CTCGTTGGGGTCTTTGCTCAGCTTGGACTGGGTGCTCAGGTAGTGGTTGTCGGGCAGCAGCACGGGGCCG
TCGCCGATGGGGGTGTTCTGCTGGTAGTGGTCGGCGAGCTGCACGCTGCCGTCCTCGATGTTGTGGCGGA
TCTTGAAGTTCACCTTGATGCCGTTCTTCTGCTTGTCGGCCATGATATAGACGTTGTGGCTGTTGTAGTT
GTACTCCAGCTTGTGCCCCAGGATGTTGCCGTCCTCCTTGAAGTCGATGCCCTTCAGCTCGATGCGGTTC
ACCAGGGTGTCGCCCTCGAACTTCACCTCGGCGCGGGTCTTGTAGTTGCCGTCGTCCTTGAAGAAGATGG
TGCGCTCCTGGACGTAGCCTTCGGGCATGGCGGACTTGAAGAAGTCGTGCTGCTTCATGTGGTCGGGGTA
GCGGCTGAAGCACTGCACGCCGTAGGTCAGGGTGGTCACGAGGGTGGGCCAGGGCACGGGCAGCTTGCCG
GTGGTGCAGATGAACTTCAGGGTCAGCTTGCCGTAGGTGGCATCGCCCTCGCCCTCGCCGGACACGCTGA
ACTTGTGGCCGTTTACGTCGCCGTCCAGCTCGACCAGGATGGGCACCACCCCGGTGAACAGCTCCTCGCC
CTTGCTCACCATGGTGGCGACCGGTGGATCCCGGGCCCGCGGTACCGTCGACTGCAGAATTCGGTTCACT
AAACGAGCCCGGTTCACTAAACGAGCTCTGCTTATATAGACCTCCCACCGTACACGCCTACCGCCCATTT
GCGTCAATGGGGCGGAGTTGTTACGACATTTTGGAAAGTCCCGTTGATTTTGGTGCCAAAACAAACTCCC
ATTGACGTCAATGGGGTGGAGACTTGGAAATCCCCGTGAGTCAAACCGCTATCCACGCCCATTGATGTAC
TGCCAAAACCGCATCACCATGGTAATAGCGATGACTAATACGTAGATGTACTGCCAAGTAGGAAAGTCCC
ATAAGGTCATGTACTGGGCATAATGCCAGGCGGGCCATTTACCGTCATTGACGTCAATAGGGGGCGTACT
TGGCATATGATACACTTGATGTACTGCCAAGTGGGCAGTTTACCGTAAATACTCCACCCATTGACGTCAA
TGGAAAGTCCCTATTGGCGTTACTATGGGAACATACGTCATTATTGACGTCAATGGGCGGGGGTCGTTGG
GCGGTCAGCCAGGCGGGCCATTTACCGTAAGTTATGTAACGCGGAACTCCATATATGGGCTATGAACTAA
TGACCCCGTAATTGATTACTATTAATAACTAGCACGCGTTCGAAGCTTGAGCTCGGTCCCCTCGGGGTTG
GGAGGTGGGTCTGAAACGATAATGGTGAATATCCCTGCCTAACTCTATTCACTATAGAAAGTACAGCAAA
AACTATTCTTAAACCTACCAAGCCTCCTACTATCATTATGAATAATTTTATATACCACAGCCAATTTGTT
ATGTTAAACCAATTCCACAAACTTGCCCATTTATCTAATTCCAATAATTCTTGTTCATTCTTTTCTTGCT
GGTTTTGCGATTCTTCAATTAAGGAGTGTATTAAGCTTGTGTAATTGTTAATTTCTCTGTCCCACTCCAT
CCAGGTCGTGTGATTCCAAATCTGTTCCAGAGATTTATTACTCCAACTAGCATTCCAAGGCACAGCAGTG
GTGCAAATGAGTTTTCCAGAGCAACCCCAAATCCCCAGGAGCTGTTGATCCTTTAGGTATCTTTCCACAG
CCAGGATTCTTGCCTGGAGCTGCTTGATGCCCCAGACTGTGAGTTGCAACAGATGCTGTTGCGCCTCAAT
AGCCCTCAGCAAATTGTTCTGCTGCTGCACTATACCAGACAATAATTGTCTGGCCTGTACCGTCAGCGTC
ATTGACGCTGCGCCCATAGTGCTTCCTGCTGCTCCCAAGAACCCAAGGAACAAAGCTCCTATTCCCACTG
CTCTTTTTTCTCTCTGCACCACTCTTCTCTTTGCCTTGGTGGGTGCTACTCCTAATGGTTCAATTTTTAC
TACTTTATATTTATATAATTCACTTCTCCAATTGTCCCTCATATCTCCTCCTTATGGTGTTTTACTAAAC
TTTTCCATGTTCTAATCCTCATCCTGTCTACTTGCCACACAATCATCACCTGCCATCTGTTTTCCATAAT
CCCTAATGATCTTTGCTTTTCTTCTTGGCACTACTTTTATGTCACTATTATCTTGTATTACTACTGCCCC
TTCACCTTTCCAGAGGAGCTTTGCTGGTCCTTTCCAAAGTGGATTTCTGCTGTCCCTGTAATAAACCCGA
AAATTTTGAATTTTTGTAATTTGTTTTTGTAATTCTTTAGTTTGTATGTCTGTTGCTATTATGTCTACTA
TTCTTTCCCCTGCACTGTACCCCCCAATCCCCCCTTTTCTTTTAAAATTGTGGATGAATACTGCCATTTG
TACTGCTGTCTTAAGATGTTCAGCCTGATCTCTTACCTGTCCTATAATTTTCTTTAATTCTTTATTCATA
GATTCTACTACTCCTTGACTTTGGGGATTGTAGGGAATTTCCAGGTCTGAAGATCCTGCTGCTTGCTGTG
CTTTTTTCTTACTTTTGTTTTGCTCTTCCTCTATCTTGTCTAAAGCTTCCTTGGTGTCTTTTATCTCTAT
CCTTTGATGCACACAATAGAGGGTTGCTACTGTATTATATAATGATCTAAGTTCTTCTGATCCTGTCTGA
AGGGATGGTTGTAGCTGTCCCAGTATTTGTCTACAGCCTTCTGATGTTTCTAACAGGCCAGTATTAACTG
CGAATCGTTCTAGCTCCCTGCTTGCCCATACTATATGTTTTAATTTATATTTTTTCTTTCCCCCTGGCCT
TAACCGAATTTTTTCCCATCGCGATCTAATTCTCCCCCGCTTAATACTGACGCTCTCGCACCCATCTCTC
TCCTTCTAGCCTCCGCTAGTCAAAATTTTTGGCGTACTCACCAGTCGCCGCCCCTCGCCTCTTGCCGTGC
GCGCTTCAGCAAGCCGAGTCCTGCGTCGAGAGAGCTCCTCTGGTTTCCCTTTCGCTTTCAAGTCCCTGTT
CGGGCGCCACTGCTAGAGATTTTCCACACTGACTAAAAGGGTCTGAGGGATCTCTAGTTACCAGAGTCAC
ACAACAGACGGGCACACACTACTTGAAGCACTCAAGGCAAGCTTTATTGAGGCTTAAGCAGTGGGTTCCC
TAGTTAGCCAGAGAGCTCCCAGGCTCAGATCTGGTCTAACCAGAGAGACCCAGTACAGGCAAAAAGCAGC
TGCTTATATGCAGGATCTGAGGGCTCGCCACTCCCCAGTCCCGCCCAGGCCACGCCTCCCATGGTAATAG
CGATGACTAATACGTAGATGTACTGCCAAGTAGGAAAGTCCCATAAGGTCATGTACTGGGCATAATGCCA
GGCGGGCCATTTACCGTCATTGACGTCAATAGGGGGCGTACTTGGCATATGATACACTTGATGTACTGCC
AAGTGGGCAGTTTACCGTAAATACTCCACCCATTGACGTCAATGGAAAGTCCCTATTGGCGTTACTATGG
GAACATACGTCATTATTGACGTCAATGGGCGGGGGTCGTTGGGCGGTCAGCCAGGCGGGCCATTTACCGT
AAGTTATGTAACGCGGAACTCCATATATGGGCTATGAACTAATGACCCCGTAATTGATTACTATTAATAA
CTAGTCAATAATCAATGTCGACCCAGGTGGCACTTTTCGGGGAAATGTGCGCGGAACCCCTATTTGTTTA
TTTTTCTAAATACATTCAAATATGTATCCGCTCATGAGACAATAACCCTGATAAATGCTTCAATAATATT
GAAAAAGGAAGAGTATGAGTATTCAACATTTCCGTGTCGCCCTTATTCCCTTTTTTGCGGCATTTTGCCT
TCCTGTTTTTGCTCACCCAGAAACGCTGGTGAAAGTAAAAGATGCTGAAGATCAGTTGGGTGCACGAGTG
GGTTACATCGAACTGGATCTCAACAGCGGTAAGATCCTTGAGAGTTTTCGCCCCGAAGAACGTTTTCCAA
TGATGAGCACTTTTAAAGTTCTGCTATGTGGCGCGGTATTATCCCGTATTGACGCCGGGCAAGAGCAACT
CGGTCGCCGCATACACTATTCTCAGAATGACTTGGTTGAGTACTCACCAGTCACAGAAAAGCATCTTACG
GATGGCATGACAGTAAGAGAATTATGCAGTGCTGCCATAACCATGAGTGATAACACTGCGGCCAACTTAC
TTCTGACAACGATCGGAGGACCGAAGGAGCTAACCGCTTTTTTGCACAACATGGGGGATCATGTAACTCG
CCTTGATCGTTGGGAACCGGAGCTGAATGAAGCCATACCAAACGACGAGCGTGACACCACGATGCCTGTA
GCAATGGCAACAACGTTGCGCAAACTATTAACTGGCGAACTACTTACTCTAGCTTCCCGGCAACAATTAA
TAGACTGGATGGAGGCGGATAAAGTTGCAGGACCACTTCTGCGCTCGGCCCTTCCGGCTGGCTGGTTTAT
TGCTGATAAATCTGGAGCCGGTGAGCGTGGGTCTCGCGGTATCATTGCAGCACTGGGGCCAGATGGTAAG
CCCTCCCGTATCGTAGTTATCTACACGACGGGGAGTCAGGCAACTATGGATGAACGAAATAGACAGATCG
CTGAGATAGGTGCCTCACTGATTAAGCATTGGTAACTGTCAGACCAAGTTTACTCATATATACTTTAGAT
TGATTTAAAACTTCATTTTTAATTTAAAAGGATCTAGGTGAAGATCCTTTTTGATAATCTCATGACCAAA
ATCCCTTAACGTGAGTTTTCGTTCCACTGAGCGTCAGACCCCGTAGAAAAGATCAAAGGATCTTC
Features (pLannotate 1.2.2; 29 found; start..end, strand, type, name):
      1..589     +  rep_origin     ori: high-copy-number ColE1/pMB1/pBR322/pUC origin of replication
    772..826     +  CDS            lacI (fragment): lac repressor; lacI; The lac repressor binds to the lac operator to inhibit transcription in E. coli. This inhibition can be relieved by adding lactose or isopropyl-β-D-thiogalactopyranoside (IPTG).
    828..962     -  polyA_signal   SV40 poly(A) signal: SV40 polyadenylation signal
    982..1117    -  rep_origin     SV40 ori: SV40 origin of replication
   1141..1163    -  promoter       SV40 promoter (fragment): SV40 enhancer and early promoter
   1170..1209    +  CDS            lacI (fragment): lac repressor; lacI; The lac repressor binds to the lac operator to inhibit transcription in E. coli. This inhibition can be relieved by adding lactose or isopropyl-β-D-thiogalactopyranoside (IPTG).
   1222..1243    +  protein_bind   CAP binding site: CAP binding activates transcription in the presence of cAMP. E. coli catabolite activator protein
   1258..1288    +  promoter       lac promoter: promoter for the E. coli lac operon
   1296..1312    +  protein_bind   lac operator: The lac repressor binds to the lac operator to inhibit transcription in E. coli. This inhibition can be relieved by adding lactose or isopropyl-β-D-thiogalactopyranoside (IPTG). lac repressor encoded by lacI
   1697..1752    -  polyA_signal   β-globin poly(A) signal: rabbit β-globin polyadenylation signal (Gil and Proudfoot, 1987)
   1838..1973    -  LTR            3' LTR (ΔU3) (fragment): self-inactivating 3' long terminal repeat (LTR) from HIV-1
   1975..2043    -  CDS            nef (fragment): NEF_HV1Z2 - Experimental evidence at protein level: Swiss-Prot protein existence level 1. Extracellular Nef protein targets CD4(+) T-lymphocytes for apoptosis by interacting with CXCR4 surface receptors. From Human immunodeficiency virus type 1 group M subtype D (isolate Z2/CDC-Z34) (HIV-1).
   2069..3736    -  CDS            ARID1A (fragment): ARI1A_HUMAN - Also known as BAF250, BAF250A, C1orf4, OSA1, SMARCF1. Experimental evidence at protein level: Swiss-Prot protein existence level 1. Involved in transcriptional activation and repression of select genes by chromatin remodeling (alteration of DNA-nucleosome topology). Component of SWI/SNF chromatin remodeling complexes that carry out key enzymatic activities, changing chromatin structure by altering DNA-histone contacts within a nucleosome in an ATP-dependent manner. Binds DNA non-specifically. Belongs to the neural progenitors- specific chromatin remodeling complex (npBAF complex)
   3776..4492    -  CDS            mEGFP: mEGFP is a basic (constitutively fluorescent) green fluorescent protein published in 2002, derived from Aequorea victoria. It has moderate acid sensitivity.
   4506..4543    -  misc_feature   MCS (fragment): multiple cloning site
   4542..4558    -  promoter       tight TRE promoter (fragment): Tet-responsive promoter PTight, consisting of seven tet operator sequences followed by the minimal CMV promoter
   4574..4777    -  promoter       CMV promoter: human cytomegalovirus (CMV) immediate early promoter
   4778..5081    -  enhancer       CMV enhancer: human cytomegalovirus immediate early enhancer
   5149..5165    -  misc_feature   MCS (fragment): multiple cloning site
   5165..5190    -  CDS            Rev (fragment): human immunodeficiency virus 1 (HIV-1) Rev protein; rev; enhances nuclear export of unspliced and incompletely spliced viral mRNAs
   5567..5800    -  misc_feature   RRE: The Rev response element (RRE) of HIV-1 allows for Rev-dependent mRNA export from the nucleus to the cytoplasm.
   5934..6017    -  CDS            vif (fragment): VIF_HV1BR - Experimental evidence at protein level: Swiss-Prot protein existence level 1. Counteracts the innate antiviral activity of host APOBEC3F and APOBEC3G. Forms a complex with host APOBEC3F and APOBEC3G thus preventing the entry of these lethally hypermutating enzymes into progeny virions. Recruits an active E3 ubiquitin ligase complex composed of elongin BC, CUL5, and RBX2 to induce polyubiquitination of APOBEC3G and APOBEC3F. In turn, they are directed to the 26S proteasome for degradation. Vif interaction with APOBEC3G also blocks its cytidine deaminase activity in a proteasome-inde
   6160..6277    -  misc_feature   cPPT/CTS: central polypurine tract and central termination sequence of HIV-1
   6426..6785    -  CDS            HIV-1 gag (fragment): gag protein from human immunodeficiency virus 1; gag
   6769..6894    -  misc_feature   HIV-1 Ψ: packaging signal of human immunodeficiency virus type 1
   6941..7198    -  LTR            5' LTR (truncated): truncated 5' long terminal repeat (LTR) from HIV-1
   7200..7579    -  enhancer       CMV enhancer: human cytomegalovirus immediate early enhancer
   7610..7714    +  promoter       AmpR promoter: bla
   7715..8575    +  CDS            AmpR: β-lactamase; bla; confers resistance to ampicillin, carbenicillin, and related antibiotics
