[The description below was written by a language model from this plasmid's Addgene catalogue record and pLannotate feature annotations shown in this document.]
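Description:
CL20_mEGFP_Vidr_030 is an 8.7 kb mammalian expression plasmid built on the CL20 backbone. Although it is catalogued simply as mammalian expression, the feature table shows the architecture of a self-inactivating HIV-1 lentiviral transfer vector. It replicates in E. coli from a high-copy ColE1/pUC-type origin and is selected with ampicillin through the bla (AmpR) gene; the listed propagation strain is a recombination-limiting one, which suits a plasmid carrying repeated LTR sequences. Remnants of lac regulatory elements, an SV40 origin and an SV40 poly(A) signal are also annotated in the backbone.

The viral region begins with a CMV enhancer fused to a truncated 5' LTR. This arrangement normally drives genomic RNA transcription in packaging cells without Tat. It is followed by the Ψ packaging signal with a partial gag sequence, the cPPT/CTS, the Rev response element for Rev-dependent nuclear export, and a U3-deleted 3' LTR backed by a rabbit β-globin polyadenylation signal. Between the RRE and the 3' LTR lies the expression cassette, in which an internal CMV enhancer/promoter drives monomeric EGFP fused to the N-terminus of Vidr_030. The insert is an unmutated intrinsically disordered region of the human SWI/SNF chromatin-remodelling subunit ARID1A (ARI1A), given by the depositor as residues 1110–1664. This matches the roughly 1.7 kb ARID1A fragment annotated directly downstream of mEGFP. No mammalian selection marker is annotated.

The stated purpose is to express the fluorescently tagged IDR in mammalian cells. The associated study concerns proteome-wide analysis of protein condensate formation and RNA biology, so the mEGFP fusion presumably allows imaging of the region's localisation and condensate behaviour.
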