Addgene plasmid #244797: CL20_mEGFP_Vidr_030
Purpose: Express mEGFP-tagged intrinsically disordered protein (IDR), Vidr_030, derived from human protein ARI1A
Depositing lab: Richard Kriwacki. Depositing organization: St. Jude Children's Research Hospital. Publication: Proteome-wide computational analyses reveal links between protein condensate formation and RNA biology. Maiti S, Tripathi S, Baggett DW, Phillips AH, Park CG, Wang J, Wahiduzzaman, Freyaldenhoven WT, Kinger S, Pioso BJ, Bollinger JC, Somjee R, Lang B, Babu MM, Kriwacki RW. Sci Adv. 2025 Dec 5;11(49):eady1420. doi: 10.1126/sciadv.ady1420. Epub 2025 Dec 3. PubMed 41337585.
Backbone
  Vector backbone: CL20
  Vector type: Mammalian Expression
Growth in bacteria
  Bacterial resistance: Ampicillin, 100 μg/mL
  Growth temperature: 37°C
  Growth strain: NEB Stable
  Copy number: High Copy
Gene/Insert
  Gene/Insert name: Vidr_030
  Species: H. sapiens (human)
  Mutation: Unmutated
  Tag / fusion protein: monomeric EGFP (N terminal on insert)
  Cloning method: Restriction Enzyme; 5′ cloning site Unknown (unknown if destroyed)
Terms and licenses: Academic/Nonprofit Terms; Industry Terms: Not Available to Industry
Depositor comments: ARI1A_1110_1664
How to cite: CL20_mEGFP_Vidr_030 was a gift from Richard Kriwacki (Addgene plasmid # 244797 ; http://n2t.net/addgene:244797 ; RRID:Addgene_244797)
